Addgene plasmid #230720: AiP1843 - pAAV-AiE2470m-minBG-SYFP2-WPRE3-BGHpA
Purpose: AiE2470m is an enhancer sequence, designed to drive AAV-mediated transgene expression in specific populations of brain cells
Depositing lab: Allen Institute for Brain Science & Bosiljka Tasic. Depositing organization: Allen Institute. Publication: A suite of enhancer AAVs and transgenic mouse lines for genetic access to cortical cell types. Ben-Simon Y, Hooper M, Narayan S, Daigle TL, Dwivedi D, Way SW, Oster A, Stafford DA, Mich JK, Taormina MJ, Martinez RA, Opitz-Araya X, Roth JR, Alexander JR, Allen S, Amster A, Arbuckle J, Ayala A, Baker PM, Bakken TE, Barcelli T, Barta S, Bendrick J, Bertagnolli D, Bielstein C, Bishwakarma P, Bowlus J, Boyer G, Brouner K, Casian B, Casper T, Chakka AB, Chakrabarty R, Chance RK, Chavan S, Clark M, Colbert K, Collman F, Daniel S, Departee M, DiValentin P, Donadio N, Dotson N, Egdorf T, Fliss T, Gabitto M, Garcia J, Gary A, Gasperini M, Gloe J, Goldy J, Gore BB, Graybuck L, Greisman N, Haeseleer F, Halterman C, Haradon Z, Hastings SD, Helback O, Ho W, Hockemeyer D, Huang C, Huff S, Hunker A, Johansen N, Jones D, Juneau Z, Kalmbach B, Kannan M, Khem S, Kussick E, Kutsal R, Larsen R, Lee C, Lee AY, Leibly M, Lenz GH, Li S, Liang E, Lusk N, Madigan Z, Malloy J, Malone J, McCue R, Melchor J, Mollenkopf T, Moosman S, Morin E, Newman D, Ng L, Ngo K, Omstead V, Otto S, Oyama A, Pena N, Pham T, Phillips E, Pom CA, Potekhina L, Ransford S, Ray PL, Rette D, Reynoldson C, Rimorin C, Rocha D, Ruiz A, Sanchez REA, Sawyer L, Sedeno-Cortes A, Sevigny JP, Shapovalova N, Shepard N, Shulga L, Sigler AR, Siverts L, Soliman S, Somasundaram S, Staats B, Stewart K, Szelenyi E, Tieu M, Trader C, Tran A, van Velthoven CTJ, Walker M, Wang Y, Weed N, Wirthlin M, Wood T, Wynalda B, Yao Z, Zhou T, Ariza J, Dee N, Reding M, Ronellenfitch K, Mufti S, Sunkin SM, Smith KA, Esposito L, Waters J, Thyagarajan B, Yao S, Lein ES, Zeng H, Levi BP, Ngai J, Ting JT, Tasic B. Cell. 2025 May 16:S0092-8674(25)00513-6. doi: 10.1016/j.cell.2025.05.002. PubMed 40403729.
Backbone
  Vector backbone: pAAV2
  Vector type: AAV
Growth in bacteria
  Bacterial resistance: Ampicillin, 100 μg/mL
  Growth temperature: 37°C
  Growth strain: NEB Stable
  Copy number: High Copy
Gene/Insert
  Gene/Insert name: SYFP2
  Species: Synthetic
  Promoter: minBG
  Cloning method: Gibson Cloning
Terms and licenses: Academic/Nonprofit Terms; Industry Terms: Not Available to Industry
How to cite: AiP1843 - pAAV-AiE2470m-minBG-SYFP2-WPRE3-BGHpA was a gift from Allen Institute for Brain Science & Bosiljka Tasic (Addgene plasmid # 230720 ; http://n2t.net/addgene:230720 ; RRID:Addgene_230720)
