[The description below was written by a language model from this plasmid's Addgene catalogue record and pLannotate feature annotations shown in this document.]
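Description:
AiP1843 - pAAV-AiE2470m-minBG-SYFP2-WPRE3-BGHpA is a 4,777 nt AAV transfer plasmid built on a pAAV2 backbone, used to produce recombinant adeno-associated virus for enhancer-driven reporter expression in the brain. In bacteria it replicates from a high-copy ColE1/pUC-type origin and is selected with ampicillin through the bla (AmpR) gene and its promoter. An f1 phage origin and small remnants of pBR322 rop and bom sequences are also annotated in the backbone. The record lists a recombination-deficient strain as the host, a common choice for plasmids carrying repeat-rich ITRs.

The payload lies between AAV2 inverted terminal repeats, which supply the cis signals for genome replication and packaging into capsids. One ITR is annotated in full, while the other is detected only as two short fragments. This may simply reflect the difficulty of sequencing or annotating these structured repeats. Within the ITRs, the AiE2470m enhancer sits upstream of a minimal beta-globin promoter (minBG). Neither element is called by the automated annotation, but the unannotated stretch between the SYFP2 coding sequence and the fragmentary ITR is where they would be expected. The minimal promoter has little activity by itself, so transcription depends largely on the enhancer, which confers the cell-type selectivity. The cassette expresses SYFP2, a rapidly maturing monomeric yellow fluorescent protein. This is followed by WPRE3, a shortened woodchuck post-transcriptional element (annotated as two WPRE fragments) that boosts expression while saving packaging space, and a bovine growth hormone polyadenylation signal.

The stated purpose is to drive AAV-mediated transgene expression in specific populations of brain cells, as part of a collection of enhancer AAVs for cortical cell types. The record does not state which population AiE2470m targets.
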