Features (pLannotate 1.2.2; 14 found; start..end, strand, type, name):
    445..549     -  promoter       AmpR promoter: bla
    644..679     +  CDS            rop (fragment): Rop protein, which maintains plasmids at low copy number; rop
    781..830     +  misc_feature   bom (fragment): basis of mobility region from pBR322
    831..1286    -  rep_origin     f1 ori (sequence partly withheld): f1 bacteriophage origin of replication; arrow indicates direction of (+) strand synthesis
   1305..1356    +  misc_feature   bom (fragment): basis of mobility region from pBR322
   1361..1501    -  repeat_region  AAV2 ITR: inverted terminal repeat of adeno-associated virus serotype 2 inverted
   1619..1730    -  polyA_signal   bGH poly(A) signal: bovine growth hormone polyadenylation signal
   1747..1827    -  misc_feature   WPRE (fragment): woodchuck hepatitis virus posttranscriptional regulatory element
   1833..1990    -  misc_feature   WPRE (fragment): woodchuck hepatitis virus posttranscriptional regulatory element
   2030..2746    -  CDS            SYFP2: SYFP2 is a basic (constitutively fluorescent) yellow fluorescent protein published in 2006, derived from Aequorea victoria. It is reported to be a very rapidly-maturing monomer with moderate acid sensitivity.
   3446..3473    -  repeat_region  AAV2 ITR (fragment): inverted terminal repeat of adeno-associated virus serotype 2 inverted
   3502..3529    -  repeat_region  AAV2 ITR (fragment): inverted terminal repeat of adeno-associated virus serotype 2 inverted
   3602..4190    -  rep_origin     ori: high-copy-number ColE1/pMB1/pBR322/pUC origin of replication
   4361..444     -  CDS            AmpR (across the origin): β-lactamase; bla; confers resistance to ampicillin, carbenicillin, and related antibiotics
>Addgene plasmid #230720 | AiP1843 - pAAV-AiE2470m-minBG-SYFP2-WPRE3-BGHpA | addgene full sequence | sequence record 466311 | Addgene NGS Result
AGCGGTTAGCTCCTTCGGTCCTCCGATCGTTGTCAGAAGTAAGTTGGCCGCAGTGTTATCACTCATGGTT
ATGGCAGCACTGCATAATTCTCTTACTGTCATGCCATCCGTAAGATGCTTTTCTGTGACTGGTGAGTACT
CAACCAAGTCATTCTGAGAATAGTGTATGCGGCGACCGAGTTGCTCTTGCCCGGCGTCAATACGGGATAA
TACCGCGCCACATAGCAGAACTTTAAAAGTGCTCATCATTGGAAAACGTTCTTCGGGGCGAAAACTCTCA
AGGATCTTACCGCTGTTGAGATCCAGTTCGATGTAACCCACTCGTGCACCCAACTGATCTTCAGCATCTT
TTACTTTCACCAGCGTTTCTGGGTGAGCAAAAACAGGAAGGCAAAATGCCGCAAAAAAGGGAATAAGGGC
GACACGGAAATGTTGAATACTCATACTCTTCCTTTTTCAATATTATTGAAGCATTTATCAGGGTTATTGT
CTCATGAGCGGATACATATTTGAATGTATTTAGAAAAATAAACAAATAGGGGTTCCGCGCACATTTCCCC
GAAAAGTGCCACCTGACGTCTAAGAAACCATTATTATCATGACATTAACCTATAAAAATAGGCGTATCAC
GAGGCCCTTTCGTCTCGCGCGTTTCGGTGATGACGGTGAAAACCTCTGACACATGCAGCTCCCGGAGACG
GTCACAGCTTGTCTGTAAGCGGATGCCGGGAGCAGACAAGCCCGTCAGGGCGCGTCAGCGGGTGTTGGCG
GGTGTCGGGGCTGGCTTAACTATGCGGCATCAGAGCAGATTGTACTGAGAGTGCACCATAAAATTGTAAA
CGTTAATATTTTGTTAAAATTCGCGTTAAATTTTTGTTAAATCAGCTCATTTTTTAACCAATAGACCGAA
ATCGGCAAAATCCCTTATAAATCAAAAGAATAGCCCGAGATAGAGT
[37 nt withheld, positions 957-993]
AAAGAACGTGGACTCCAACGTCAAAGG
[141 nt withheld, positions 1021-1161]
G
[46 nt withheld, positions 1163-1208]
A
[95 nt withheld, positions 1210-1304]
TATGCGGTGTGAAATACCGCACAGATGCGTAAGGAGAAAATACCGCATCAGGCGCCCCTGCAGGCAGCTG
CGCGCTCGCTCGCTCACTGAGGCCGCCCGGGCAAAGCCCGGGCGTCGGGCGACCTTTGGTCGCCCGGCCT
CAGTGAGCGAGCGAGCGCGCAGAGAGGGAGTGGCCAACTCCATCACTAGGGGTTCCTGCGGCCGCTCGGT
CCGCACGTGAGATCTCATGCCTGCTATTGTCTTCCCAATCCTCCCCCTTGCTGTCCTGCCCCACCCCACC
CCCCAGAATAGAATGACACCTACTCAGACAATGCGATGCAATTTCCTCATTTTATTAGGAAAGGACAGTG
GGAGTGGCACCTTCCAGGGTCAAGGAAGGCACGGGGGAGGGGCAAACAACAGATGGCTGGCAACTAGAAG
GCACAGTCGAAGATCTCTCGAGCCACGGAATTGTCAGTGCCCAACAGCCGAGCCCCTGTCCAGCAGCGGG
CAAGGCAGGCGGCGATGAGTTCCGCCGTGGCAAGAACTAACCAGGATTTATACAAGGAGGAGAAAATGAA
AGCCATACGGGAAGCAATAGCATGATACAAAGGCATTAAAGCAGCGTATCCACATAGCGTAAAAGGAGCA
ACATAGTTAAGAATACCAGTCAATCTTTCACAAATTTTGTAATCCAGAGGTTGATTATGATATCGAATTC
GCGGCCGCGGCGCGCCGTCGACTTACTTGTACAGCTCGTCCATGCCGAGAGTGATCCCGGCGGCGGTCAC
GAACTCCAGCAGGACCATGTGATCGCGCTTCTCGTTGGGGTCTTTGCTCAGCTTGGACTGGTAGCTCAGG
TAGTGGTTGTCGGGCAGCAGCACGGGGCCGTCGCCGATGGGGGTGTTCTGCTGGTAGTGGTCGGCGAGCT
GCACGCCGCCGTCCTCGATGTTGTGGCGGATCTTGAAGTTGGCCTTGATGCCGTTCTTCTGCTTGTCGGC
GGTGATATAGACGTTGTGGCTGTTGTAGTTGTACTCCAGCTTGTGCCCCAGGATGTTGCCGTCCTCCTTG
AAGTCGATGCCCTTCAGCTCGATGCGGTTCACCAGGGTGTCGCCCTCGAACTTCACCTCGGCGCGGGTCT
TGTAGTTGCCGTCGTCCTTGAAGAAGATGGTGCGCTCCTGGACGTAGCCTTCGGGCATGGCGGACTTGAA
GAAGTCGTGCTGCTTCATGTGGTCGGGGTAGCGGGCGAAGCACTGCACGCCGTAGCCCAGGGTGGTCACG
AGGGTGGGCCAGGGCACGGGCAGCTTGCCGGTGGTGCAGATCAGCTTCAGGGTCAGCTTGCCGTAGGTGG
CATCGCCCTCGCCCTCGCCGGACACGCTGAACTTGTGGCCGTTTACGTCGCCGTCCAGCTCGACCAGGAT
GGGCACCACCCCGGTGAACAGCTCCTCGCCCTTGCTCACCATGGTGGCGACCGGTAGCGCTAGCTTCGAA
AGATCTGGATCCCAGAAGCAAATGTAAGCAATAGATGGCTCTGCCCTGACTTTTATGCCCAGCCCGAGCT
CCGCTCATGTAAAACATAATCTCTTCTCTTTCTATGCAGAGTCCCACCTGGACTTCCTGATTCTCTAATT
GTCCTCTTACAATCTACATTCATACTTACTCTCCATATACACCAATCAAGTTGTGTTACTCCACTGTCAG
AATGTCCTGCAGTGGTCTCCTCTCCTACCTAGAAAAATAGCTGGTTCTGTTACAACCAGTGATGACGGGA
TTGTAAGCTGGCTGCTCCCCTGGTTTCATCCCCCACTCTGCAACCATCCTTTGCTCTCACCAGTCTCTGT
GGGCTCTGTGCTATTCCCACCAGACACACTCCCACCTTGAGGCCTTTACACCAGCTGGTCCCTCTACCTA
GAATACACTGCTCCCAGATTCTCACACAGCAGACTCTGACTCCAGCCCTCATTCAAATATCATCTCTAGA
ACAAATCTCGGCCCCTGAGCACTTTGTTGAAACTGCATTCTTTCTCTCTCCTGCCTTTAGTAATTCCACT
CTAATTTTTCCTCAATTATTACAATTATTCAATTGTATCACATGACGATTATTACTCTTACAACGCGTGC
GGCCGCAGGAACCCCTAGTGATGGAGTTGGCCACTCCCTCTCTGCGCGCTCGCTCGCTCACTGAGGCCGG
GCGACCAAAGGTCGCCCGACGCCCGGGCGGCCTCAGTGAGCGAGCGAGCGCGCAGCTGCCTGCAGGACAT
GTGAGCAAAAGGCCAGCAAAAGGCCAGGAACCGTAAAAAGGCCGCGTTGCTGGCGTTTTTCCATAGGCTC
CGCCCCCCTGACGAGCATCACAAAAATCGACGCTCAAGTCAGAGGTGGCGAAACCCGACAGGACTATAAA
GATACCAGGCGTTTCCCCCTGGAAGCTCCCTCGTGCGCTCTCCTGTTCCGACCCTGCCGCTTACCGGATA
CCTGTCCGCCTTTCTCCCTTCGGGAAGCGTGGCGCTTTCTCATAGCTCACGCTGTAGGTATCTCAGTTCG
GTGTAGGTCGTTCGCTCCAAGCTGGGCTGTGTGCACGAACCCCCCGTTCAGCCCGACCGCTGCGCCTTAT
CCGGTAACTATCGTCTTGAGTCCAACCCGGTAAGACACGACTTATCGCCACTGGCAGCAGCCACTGGTAA
CAGGATTAGCAGAGCGAGGTATGTAGGCGGTGCTACAGAGTTCTTGAAGTGGTGGCCTAACTACGGCTAC
ACTAGAAGAACAGTATTTGGTATCTGCGCTCTGCTGAAGCCAGTTACCTTCGGAAAAAGAGTTGGTAGCT
CTTGATCCGGCAAACAAACCACCGCTGGTAGCGGTGGTTTTTTTGTTTGCAAGCAGCAGATTACGCGCAG
AAAAAAAGGATCTCAAGAAGATCCTTTGATCTTTTCTACGGGGTCTGACGCTCAGTGGAACGAAAACTCA
CGTTAAGGGATTTTGGTCATGAGATTATCAAAAAGGATCTTCACCTAGATCCTTTTAAATTAAAAATGAA
GTTTTAAATCAATCTAAAGTATATATGAGTAAACTTGGTCTGACAGTTACCAATGCTTAATCAGTGAGGC
ACCTATCTCAGCGATCTGTCTATTTCGTTCATCCATAGTTGCCTGACTCCCCGTCGTGTAGATAACTACG
ATACGGGAGGGCTTACCATCTGGCCCCAGTGCTGCAATGATACCGCGAGACCCACGCTCACCGGCTCCAG
ATTTATCAGCAATAAACCAGCCAGCCGGAAGGGCCGAGCGCAGAAGTGGTCCTGCAACTTTATCCGCCTC
CATCCAGTCTATTAATTGTTGCCGGGAAGCTAGAGTAAGTAGTTCGCCAGTTAATAGTTTGCGCAACGTT
GTTGCCATTGCTACAGGCATCGTGGTGTCACGCTCGTCGTTTGGTATGGCTTCATTCAGCTCCGGTTCCC
AACGATCAAGGCGAGTTACATGATCCCCCATGTTGTGCAAAAA
